>Addgene plasmid #212072 | 5'-3xFLAG Sap30bp-exon minimal CMV pCDNA5 | addgene full sequence | sequence record 420980 | Addgene NGS Result
TGAAAGGTTGGGCTTCGGAATCGTTTTCCGGGACGCCGGCTGGATGATCCTCCAGCGCGGGGATCTCATG
CTGGAGTTCTTCGCCCACCCCAACTTGTTTATTGCAGCTTATAATGGTTACAAATAAAGCAATAGCATCA
CAAATTTCACAAATAAAGCATTTTTTTCACTGCATTCTAGTTGTGGTTTGTCCAAACTCATCAATGTATC
TTATCATGTCTGTATACCGTCGACCTCTAGCTAGAGCTTGGCGTAATCATGGTCATAGCTGTTTCCTGTG
TGAAATTGTTATCCGCTCACAATTCCACACAACATACGAGCCGGAAGCATAAAGTGTAAAGCCTGGGGTG
CCTAATGAGTGAGCTAACTCACATTAATTGCGTTGCGCTCACTGCCCGCTTTCCAGTCGGGAAACCTGTC
GTGCCAGCTGCATTAATGAATCGGCCAACGCGCGGGGAGAGGCGGTTTGCGTATTGGGCGCTCTTCCGCT
TCCTCGCTCACTGACTCGCTGCGCTCGGTCGTTCGGCTGCGGCGAGCGGTATCAGCTCACTCAAAGGCGG
TAATACGGTTATCCACAGAATCAGGGGATAACGCAGGAAAGAACATGTGAGCAAAAGGCCAGCAAAAGGC
CAGGAACCGTAAAAAGGCCGCGTTGCTGGCGTTTTTCCATAGGCTCCGCCCCCCTGACGAGCATCACAAA
AATCGACGCTCAAGTCAGAGGTGGCGAAACCCGACAGGACTATAAAGATACCAGGCGTTTCCCCCTGGAA
GCTCCCTCGTGCGCTCTCCTGTTCCGACCCTGCCGCTTACCGGATACCTGTCCGCCTTTCTCCCTTCGGG
AAGCGTGGCGCTTTCTCATAGCTCACGCTGTAGGTATCTCAGTTCGGTGTAGGTCGTTCGCTCCAAGCTG
GGCTGTGTGCACGAACCCCCCGTTCAGCCCGACCGCTGCGCCTTATCCGGTAACTATCGTCTTGAGTCCA
ACCCGGTAAGACACGACTTATCGCCACTGGCAGCAGCCACTGGTAACAGGATTAGCAGAGCGAGGTATGT
AGGCGGTGCTACAGAGTTCTTGAAGTGGTGGCCTAACTACGGCTACACTAGAAGAACAGTATTTGGTATC
TGCGCTCTGCTGAAGCCAGTTACCTTCGGAAAAAGAGTTGGTAGCTCTTGATCCGGCAAACAAACCACCG
CTGGTAGCGGTGGTTTTTTTGTTTGCAAGCAGCAGATTACGCGCAGAAAAAAAGGATCTCAAGAAGATCC
TTTGATCTTTTCTACGGGGTCTGACGCTCAGTGGAACGAAAACTCACGTTAAGGGATTTTGGTCATGAGA
TTATCAAAAAGGATCTTCACCTAGATCCTTTTAAATTAAAAATGAAGTTTTAAATCAATCTAAAGTATAT
ATGAGTAAACTTGGTCTGACAGTTACCAATGCTTAATCAGTGAGGCACCTATCTCAGCGATCTGTCTATT
TCGTTCATCCATAGTTGCCTGACTCCCCGTCGTGTAGATAACTACGATACGGGAGGGCTTACCATCTGGC
CCCAGTGCTGCAATGATACCGCGAGACCCACGCTCACCGGCTCCAGATTTATCAGCAATAAACCAGCCAG
CCGGAAGGGCCGAGCGCAGAAGTGGTCCTGCAACTTTATCCGCCTCCATCCAGTCTATTAATTGTTGCCG
GGAAGCTAGAGTAAGTAGTTCGCCAGTTAATAGTTTGCGCAACGTTGTTGCCATTGCTACAGGCATCGTG
GTGTCACGCTCGTCGTTTGGTATGGCTTCATTCAGCTCCGGTTCCCAACGATCAAGGCGAGTTACATGAT
CCCCCATGTTGTGCAAAAAAGCGGTTAGCTCCTTCGGTCCTCCGATCGTTGTCAGAAGTAAGTTGGCCGC
AGTGTTATCACTCATGGTTATGGCAGCACTGCATAATTCTCTTACTGTCATGCCATCCGTAAGATGCTTT
TCTGTGACTGGTGAGTACTCAACCAAGTCATTCTGAGAATAGTGTATGCGGCGACCGAGTTGCTCTTGCC
CGGCGTCAATACGGGATAATACCGCGCCACATAGCAGAACTTTAAAAGTGCTCATCATTGGAAAACGTTC
TTCGGGGCGAAAACTCTCAAGGATCTTACCGCTGTTGAGATCCAGTTCGATGTAACCCACTCGTGCACCC
AACTGATCTTCAGCATCTTTTACTTTCACCAGCGTTTCTGGGTGAGCAAAAACAGGAAGGCAAAATGCCG
CAAAAAAGGGAATAAGGGCGACACGGAAATGTTGAATACTCATACTCTTCCTTTTTCAATATTATTGAAG
CATTTATCAGGGTTATTGTCTCATGAGCGGATACATATTTGAATGTATTTAGAAAAATAAACAAATAGGG
GTTCCGCGCACATTTCCCCGAAAAGTGCCACCTGACGTCGACGGATCGGGAGATCTCCCGATCCCCTATG
GTGCACTCTCAGTACAATCTGCTCTGATGCCGCATAGTTAAGCCAGTATCTGCTCCCTGCTTGTGTGTTG
GAGGTCGCTGAGTAGTGCGCGAGCAAAATTTAAGCTACAACAAGGCAAGGCTTGACCGACAATTGCATGA
AGAATCTGCTTAGGGTTAGGCGTTTTGCGCTGCTTCGCGATGTACGGGCCAGATATACGCGTCTCGAGGG
ATCCAAGCTGGCCGCACGTCTCCCTATCAGTGATAGAGAAGTCGACACGTCTCGAGCTCCCTATCAGTGA
TAGAGAAGGTACGTCTAGAACGTCTCCCTATCAGTGATAGAGAAGTCGACACGTCTCGAGCTCCCTATCA
GTGATAGAGAAGGTACCCCCTATATAAGCAGAGCTCGTTTAGTGAACCGTCAGATCGCCTGGAGACGCCA
TCCACGCTGTTTTGACCTCCATAGAAGACACCGGGACCGATCCAGCCTCCGCGGAGGCTGGATCCTCTAG
CGTTTAAACTTAAGCTTCCACCATGGACTACAAAGACCATGACGGTGATACATATGATCATGACATCGAT
TACAAGGATGACGATGACAAGACAAGTTTGTACAAAAAAGTTGGCACCGCGGGGAAGAAAAATGTTTTGT
CGTCTCTTGCAATTTATGCGGAATATTCAGACCCTGAATCTGATGGCGAAACTGGAGTCGACGCTGTAGG
CGGAGCGACTGAGGAGAAAGGTGGTTTGGTATCTGACGCCTATGGAGAAGATGACTTCTCTCGCCCAGGG
GGTGATGAGGATGGTTATGAAGAAGAGGAGGACGAGAACAGTAAGCAGTCGGATAACACAGAAGCAGAGA
AGCGGGATCCCCAGGAATTAGTGGCCTCCTTTTCTGAAAGGGTTCGCAACATGTCACCCGATGAAATCAA
GATCCCACCAGAACCGCCTGGCAGATGTTCAAATCACCTACAAGATAAGATCCAGAAGCTCTACGAGCGG
AAGATAAAGGAGGGGATGGATATGAACTACATCATCCAGAGGAAGAAGGAGTTCCGCAACCCCAGCATCT
ACGAGAAACTGATCCAGTTCTGTGCCATTGATGAGCTGGGCACCAACTACCCAAAGGATATGTTCGATCC
CCACGGCTGGTCTGAAGACTCCTACTATGAGGCATTAGCCAAGGCCCAGAAGATTGAAATGGACAAATTA
GAAAAGGCCAAAAAGGAGCGAACCAAAATTGAGTTTGTAACGGGCACCAAGAAAGGCACCACGACCAATG
CCACGGCCACCAGCACCAGTACTGCCAGCACAGCTGTCGCAGATGCCCAGAAGAGGAAGAGCAAGTGGGA
CTCTGCCATCCCCGTGACGACAATAGCACAGCCCACCATCCTCACCACCACAGCCACCCTGCCAGCAGTG
GTCACTGTCACCACTAGTGCCAGTGGCTCCAAGACCACCGTCATCTCTGCTGTGGGCACCATCGTGAAGA
AGGCCAAGCAGTGATACCCAACTTTCTTGTACAAAGTGGTCTGACTCGAGTCTAGAGGGCCCGTTTAAAC
CCGCTGATCAGCCTCGACTGTGCCTTCTAGTTGCCAGCCATCTGTTGTTTGCCCCTCCCCCGTGCCTTCC
TTGACCCTGGAAGGTGCCACTCCCACTGTCCTTTCCTAATAAAATGAGGAAATTGCATCGCATTGTCTGA
GTAGGTGTCATTCTATTCTGGGGGGTGGGGTGGGGCAGGACAGCAAGGGGGAGGATTGGGAAGACAATAG
CAGGCATGCTGGGGATGCGGTGGGCTCTATGGCTTCTGAGGCGGAAAGAACCAGCTGGGGCTCTAGGGGG
TATCCCC
[124 nt withheld, positions 4278-4401]
C
[91 nt withheld, positions 4403-4493]
AGGGTGATGGTTCACGTACCTAGAAGTTCCTATTCCGAAGTTCCTATTCTCTAGAAAGTATAGGAACTTC
CTTGGCCAAAAAGCCTGAACTCACCGCGACGTCTGTCGAGAAGTTTCTGATCGAAAAGTTCGACAGCGTC
TCCGACCTGATGCAGCTCTCGGAGGGCGAAGAATCTCGTGCTTTCAGCTTCGATGTAGGAGGGCGTGGAT
ATGTCCTGCGGGTAAATAGCTGCGCCGATGGTTTCTACAAAGATCGTTATGTTTATCGGCACTTTGCATC
GGCCGCGCTCCCGATTCCGGAAGTGCTTGACATTGGGGAGTTCAGCGAGAGCCTGACCTATTGCATCTCC
CGCCGTGCACAGGGTGTCACGTTGCAAGACCTGCCTGAAACCGAACTGCCCGCTGTTCTGCAGCCGGTCG
CGGAGGCCATGGATGCGATCGCTGCGGCCGATCTTAGCCAGACGAGCGGGTTCGGCCCATTCGGACCGCA
AGGAATCGGTCAATACACTACATGGCGTGATTTCATATGCGCGATTGCTGATCCCCATGTGTATCACTGG
CAAACTGTGATGGACGACACCGTCAGTGCGTCCGTCGCGCAGGCTCTCGATGAGCTGATGCTTTGGGCCG
AGGACTGCCCCGAAGTCCGGCACCTCGTGCACGCGGATTTCGGCTCCAACAATGTCCTGACGGACAATGG
CCGCATAACAGCGGTCATTGACTGGAGCGAGGCGATGTTCGGGGATTCCCAATACGAGGTCGCCAACATC
TTCTTCTGGAGGCCGTGGTTGGCTTGTATGGAGCAGCAGACGCGCTACTTCGAGCGGAGGCATCCGGAGC
TTGCAGGATCGCCGCGGCTCCGGGCGTATATGCTCCGCATTGGTCTTGACCAACTCTATCAGAGCTTGGT
TGACGGCAATTTCGATGATGCAGCTTGGGCGCAGGGTCGATGCGACGCAATCGTCCGATCCGGAGCCGGG
ACTGTCGGGCGTACACAAATCGCCCGCAGAAGCGCGGCCGTCTGGACCGATGGCTGTGTAGAAGTACTCG
CCGATAGTGGAAACCGACGCCCCAGCACTCGTCCGAGGGCAAAGGAATAGCACGTACTACGAGATTTCGA
TTCCACCGCCGCCTTCTA
Features (pLannotate 1.2.2; 24 found; start..end, strand, type, name):
     92..213     +  polyA_signal   SV40 poly(A) signal: SV40 polyadenylation signal
    286..302     -  protein_bind   lac operator: The lac repressor binds to the lac operator to inhibit transcription in E. coli. This inhibition can be relieved by adding lactose or isopropyl-β-D-thiogalactopyranoside (IPTG). lac repressor encoded by lacI
    310..340     -  promoter       lac promoter: promoter for the E. coli lac operon
    355..376     -  protein_bind   CAP binding site: CAP binding activates transcription in the presence of cAMP. E. coli catabolite activator protein
    389..481     -  CDS            lacI (fragment): lac repressor; lacI; The lac repressor binds to the lac operator to inhibit transcription in E. coli. This inhibition can be relieved by adding lactose or isopropyl-β-D-thiogalactopyranoside (IPTG).
    664..1252    -  rep_origin     ori: high-copy-number ColE1/pMB1/pBR322/pUC origin of replication
   1423..2283    -  CDS            AmpR: β-lactamase; bla; confers resistance to ampicillin, carbenicillin, and related antibiotics
   2284..2388    -  promoter       AmpR promoter: bla
   2447..2499    -  misc_feature   bom (fragment): basis of mobility region from pBR322
   2680..2700    +  promoter       tight TRE promoter (fragment): Tet-responsive promoter PTight, consisting of seven tet operator sequences followed by the minimal CMV promoter
   2717..2737    +  promoter       tight TRE promoter (fragment): Tet-responsive promoter PTight, consisting of seven tet operator sequences followed by the minimal CMV promoter
   2754..2774    +  promoter       tight TRE promoter (fragment): Tet-responsive promoter PTight, consisting of seven tet operator sequences followed by the minimal CMV promoter
   2791..2811    +  promoter       tight TRE promoter (fragment): Tet-responsive promoter PTight, consisting of seven tet operator sequences followed by the minimal CMV promoter
   2819..2864    +  promoter       TRE3GV promoter (fragment): 3rd-generation Tet-responsive promoter that can be activated by binding of Tet-On® 3G, optimized for retroviral and lentiviral vectors
   3008..3031    +  CDS            FLAG: FLAG® epitope tag, followed by an enterokinase cleavage site
   3033..3050    +  protein_bind   attB1 (fragment): mutant version of attB; core recombination site for the Gateway® BP reaction BP Clonase™
   3059..3931    +  CDS            Sap30bp (fragment): S30BP_MOUSE - Also known as Hcngp. Experimental evidence at protein level: Swiss-Prot protein existence level 1. Induces cell death. May act as a transcriptional corepressor of a gene related to cell survival (By similarity). May be involved in the regulation of beta-2-microglobulin genes. From Mus musculus (Mouse).
   3936..3960    -  protein_bind   attB2: mutant version of attB; recombination site for the Gateway® BP reaction BP Clonase™
   4008..4232    +  polyA_signal   bGH poly(A) signal: bovine growth hormone polyadenylation signal
   4236..4257    +  promoter       SV40 promoter (fragment): SV40 enhancer and early promoter
   4278..4511    +  rep_origin     f1 ori (fragment) (sequence partly withheld): f1 bacteriophage origin of replication; arrow indicates direction of (+) strand synthesis
   4516..4563    +  protein_bind   FRT: FLP-mediated recombination occurs in the 8-bp core sequence TCTAGAAA (Turan and Bode, 2011). FLP recombinase from the Saccharomyces cerevisiae 2μ plasmid
   4571..5593    +  CDS            HygR: hygromycin B phosphotransferase confers resistance to hygromycin
   5603..97      +  CDS            ble (fragment) (across the origin): BLE_KLEPN - Experimental evidence at protein level: Swiss-Prot protein existence level 1. Binding protein with a strong affinity to the bleomycin family of antibiotics. Binds to CL990; an antimitotic-antibiotic compound. From Klebsiella pneumoniae.
