[The description below was written by a language model from this plasmid's Addgene catalogue record and pLannotate feature annotations shown in this document.]
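Description:
5'-3xFLAG Sap30bp-exon minimal CMV pCDNA5 is a mammalian expression plasmid on a pcDNA5-type Flp-in backbone, made by a Gateway LR reaction to place a mouse Sap30bp isoform under doxycycline-inducible control. In bacteria it is maintained at high copy through a ColE1/pUC origin and selected with ampicillin via the β-lactamase gene. Remnants of lac regulatory sequences, a bom fragment and a partial f1 origin are backbone carry-over.

The expression unit begins with a Tet-responsive promoter, annotated as repeated tet operator fragments followed by a minimal CMV core. It is essentially silent unless a tetracycline-controlled transactivator such as rtTA3 is present and induced. Downstream lies an N-terminal FLAG epitope; the name indicates 3xFLAG, although the annotation tool flags only one FLAG unit. This is followed by an attB1 scar, the Sap30bp coding sequence, attB2 and a bGH polyadenylation signal. The annotated Sap30bp match is labelled a fragment relative to the reference protein. This may reflect the insert being a splice variant rather than the canonical form, though the record does not spell out what "-exon" means; it gives only a predicted protein isoform as an alternative name.

After the cassette sits an FRT site directly upstream of a hygromycin resistance gene with no annotated promoter of its own, followed by an SV40 poly(A) signal. In this standard Flp-in arrangement, FLP-mediated recombination into a genomic FRT docking site positions the gene behind a resident promoter, so hygromycin selects for correct single-copy integrants. The stated purpose is integration into N2a FRT rtTA3 cells, giving isogenic, inducible lines expressing the FLAG-tagged protein. These suit affinity purification and comparison of interaction partners between alternative-exon isoforms.
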