Addgene plasmid #212072: 5'-3xFLAG Sap30bp-exon minimal CMV pCDNA5
Purpose: LR vector for integration of Sap30bp-exon into N2a FRT rtTA3 expression cells
Depositing lab: Benjamin Blencowe. Depositing organization: University of Toronto. Publication: Systematic analysis of alternative exon-dependent interactome remodeling reveals multitasking functions of gene regulatory factors. Roth JF, Braunschweig U, Wu M, Li JD, Lin ZY, Larsen B, Weatheritt RJ, Gingras AC, Blencowe BJ. Mol Cell. 2023 Dec 7;83(23):4222-4238.e10. doi: 10.1016/j.molcel.2023.10.034. PubMed 38065061.
Backbone
  Vector backbone: 5'-3xFLAG minimal CMV pCDNA5
  Vector type: Mammalian Expression
Growth in bacteria
  Bacterial resistance: Ampicillin, 100 μg/mL
  Growth temperature: 37°C
  Growth strain: DH5alpha
  Copy number: High Copy
Gene/Insert
  Gene/Insert name: Sap30bp-exon (alt name: XP_006533886.1)
  Species: M. musculus (mouse)
  Entrez Gene: Sap30bp (a.k.a. Hcngp, 2700016D05Rik)
  Cloning method: Gateway Cloning
Terms and licenses: Academic/Nonprofit Terms; Industry Terms: Not Available to Industry
How to cite: 5'-3xFLAG Sap30bp-exon minimal CMV pCDNA5 was a gift from Benjamin Blencowe (Addgene plasmid # 212072 ; http://n2t.net/addgene:212072 ; RRID:Addgene_212072)
